Addgene plasmid #124576: pCR8_TaNAM-A1(1-217)
Purpose: NAC domain (1-217) of TaNAM-A1 in the Gateway-compatible pCR8 vector.
Depositing lab: Cristobal Uauy. Depositing organization: John Innes Centre. Publication: Conserved residues in the wheat (Triticum aestivum) NAM-A1 NAC domain are required for protein binding and when mutated lead to delayed peduncle and flag leaf senescence. Harrington SA, Overend LE, Cobo N, Borrill P, Uauy C. BMC Plant Biol. 2019 Sep 18;19(1):407. doi: 10.1186/s12870-019-2022-5. PubMed 31533618.
Backbone
  Vector backbone: pCR8
  Backbone manufacturer: ThermoFisher Scientific
  Backbone size w/o insert (bp): 2817
  Total vector size (bp): 3471
  Vector type: TOPO Gateway Cloning Vector
  Selectable markers: None
Growth in bacteria
  Bacterial resistance: Spectinomycin, 50 μg/mL
  Growth temperature: 37°C
  Growth strain: DH5alpha
  Copy number: High Copy
Gene/Insert
  Gene/Insert name: TaNAM-A1 (1-217) (alt name: TaGPC-A1 (1-217))
  Species: Triticum aestivum
  Insert size (bp): 651
  GenBank ID: KM820886.1
  Promoter: None
  Cloning method: TOPO Cloning
  Sequencing primers: 5′ GTAAAACGACGGCCAGT; 3′ CAGGAAACAGCTATGAC
Terms and licenses: Academic/Nonprofit Terms; Industry Terms: Not Available to Industry
Depositor comments: Please visit https://www.biorxiv.org/content/10.1101/573881v1 for BioRxiv preprint
How to cite: pCR8_TaNAM-A1(1-217) was a gift from Cristobal Uauy (Addgene plasmid # 124576 ; http://n2t.net/addgene:124576 ; RRID:Addgene_124576)
