[The description below was written by a language model from this plasmid's Addgene catalogue record and pLannotate feature annotations shown in this document.]
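Description:
pCR8_TaNAM-A1(1-217) is a Gateway entry clone built in the commercial pCR8 TOPO backbone. It carries the first 217 codons of the wheat (Triticum aestivum) NAC transcription factor NAM-A1, also called GPC-A1, a region that encompasses the protein's NAC domain. The 651 bp insert was introduced by TOPO cloning, giving a plasmid of 3,471 bp. It sits between attL1 and attL2 recombination sites, so an LR Clonase reaction can move it into any attR-containing destination vector. The automated annotation labels the coding region as a fragment of Arabidopsis NAC032. This reflects sequence similarity across the conserved NAC domain rather than the actual origin of the insert, which the record gives as wheat.

The plasmid is propagated in E. coli at high copy number from a ColE1/pUC-type origin. It is selected with spectinomycin through the aadA (SmR) aminoglycoside adenylyltransferase gene, and no marker for selection in other hosts is present. As expected for an entry vector, no promoter drives expression of the insert. A T7 promoter lies just outside attL2 in reverse orientation, and rrnB T1 and T2 terminators upstream of attL1 shield the cloning site from read-through transcription. The short fragments annotated as Pc promoter, GmR, lacI and lacZα are backbone remnants with no intended role.

The construct serves as a source clone for shuttling the isolated NAM-A1 NAC domain into expression vectors. The associated study examined conserved NAC domain residues needed for protein binding, whose mutation delays peduncle and flag leaf senescence in wheat.
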