Features (pLannotate 1.2.2; 12 found; start..end, strand, type, name):
     33..132     +  protein_bind   attL1: mutant version of attL; recombination site for the Gateway® LR reaction LR Clonase™
    249..767     +  CDS            NAC032 (fragment): NAC32_ARATH - Also known as NAC32 From Arabidopsis thaliana (Mouse-ear cress).
    814..913     -  protein_bind   attL2: mutant version of attL; recombination site for the Gateway® LR reaction LR Clonase™
    931..949     -  promoter       T7 promoter: promoter for bacteriophage T7 RNA polymerase
   1139..1162    +  promoter       Pc promoter (fragment): intI1 (promoter lies within the coding sequence); class 1 integron promoter
   1338..1394    +  CDS            GmR (fragment): gentamycin acetyltransferase; aacC1; confers resistance to gentamycin
   1401..2192    +  CDS            SmR: aminoglycoside adenylyltransferase (Murphy, 1985); aadA; confers resistance to spectinomycin and streptomycin
   2285..2873    +  rep_origin     ori: high-copy-number ColE1/pMB1/pBR322/pUC origin of replication
   3056..3148    +  CDS            lacI (fragment): lac repressor; lacI; The lac repressor binds to the lac operator to inhibit transcription in E. coli. This inhibition can be relieved by adding lactose or isopropyl-β-D-thiogalactopyranoside (IPTG).
   3203..3230    -  terminator     rrnB T2 terminator: transcription terminator T2 from the E. coli rrnB gene
   3362..3405    +  terminator     rrnB T1 terminator: Escherichia coli rrnB; transcription terminator T1 from the E. coli rrnB gene
   3452..17      -  CDS            lacZα (fragment) (across the origin): LacZα fragment of β-galactosidase; lacZ fragment
>Addgene plasmid #124576 | pCR8_TaNAM-A1(1-217) | addgene full sequence | sequence record 245804 | Addgene NGS Result
GTAAAACGACGGCCAGTCTTAAGCTCGGGCCCCAAATAATGATTTTATTTTGACTGATAGTGACCTGTTC
GTTGCAACAAATTGATGAGCAATGCTTTTTTATAATGCCAACTTTGTACAAAAAAGCAGGCTCCGAATTC
GCCCTTATGAGGTCCATGGGCAGCTCCGACTCATCCTCCGGCTCGGCGCAAAAAGCAGCGCGGCATCAGC
ATGAGCCGCCGCCTCCGCGGCAGCGGGGCTCGGCGCCGGAGCTCCCACCGGGCTTCCGGTTCCACCCGAC
GGACGAGGAGCTGGTCGTGCACTACCTCAAGAAGAAGGCCGCCAAGGTGCCGCTCCCCGTCACCATCATC
GCCGAGGTGGATCTCTACAAGTTCGACCCATGGGAGCTCCCCGAGAAGGCGACCTTCGGGGAGCAGGAGT
GGTACTTCTTCAGCCCGCGCGACCGCAAGTACCCCAACGGCGCGCGGCCGAACCGGGCGGCGACGTCGGG
CTACTGGAAGGCCACCGGCACGGACAAACCTATCCTGGCCTCGGGGACGGGGTGCGGCCTGGTCCGGGAG
AAGCTCGGCGTCAAGAAGGCGCTCGTCTTCTACCGCGGGAAGCCGCCCAAGGGCCTCAAAACCAACTGGA
TCATGCACGAGTACCGCCTCACCGACGCGTCTGGCTCCACCACCACCAGCCGGCCGCCGCCGCCTGTGAC
CGGCGGGAGCCGGGCTGCAGCCTCTCTGAGGTTGGACGACTGGGTGCTGTGCCGCATCTACAAGAAGATC
AACAAGGCCGCGGCCGGAGATCAGCAGTGAAAGGGCGAATTCGACCCAGCTTTCTTGTACAAAGTTGGCA
TTATAAAAAATAATTGCTCATCAATTTGTTGCAACGAACAGGTCACTATCAGTCAAAATAAAATCATTAT
TTGCCATCCAGCTGATATCCCCTATAGTGAGTCGTATTACATGGTCATAGCTGTTTCCTGGCAGCTCTGG
CCCGTGTCTCAAAATCTCTGATGTTACATTGCACAAGATAAAAATATATCATCATGCCTCCTCTAGACCA
GCCAGGACAGAAATGCCTCGACTTCGCTGCTACCCAAGGTTGCCGGGTGACGCACACCGTGGAAACGGAT
GAAGGCACGAACCCAGTGGACATAAGCCTGTTCGGTTCGTAAGCTGTAATGCAAGTAGCGTATGCGCTCA
CGCAACTGGTCCAGAACCTTGACCGAACGCAGCGGTGGTAACGGCGCAGTGGCGGTTTTCATGGCTTGTT
ATGACTGTTTTTTTGGGGTACAGTCTATGCCTCGGGCATCCAAGCAGCAAGCGCGTTACGCCGTGGGTCG
ATGTTTGATGTTATGGAGCAGCAACGATGTTACGCAGCAGGGCAGTCGCCCTAAAACAAAGTTAAACATT
ATGAGGGAAGCGGTGATCGCCGAAGTATCGACTCAACTATCAGAGGTAGTTGGCGTCATCGAGCGCCATC
TCGAACCGACGTTGCTGGCCGTACATTTGTACGGCTCCGCAGTGGATGGCGGCCTGAAGCCACACAGTGA
TATTGATTTGCTGGTTACGGTGACCGTAAGGCTTGATGAAACAACGCGGCGAGCTTTGATCAACGACCTT
TTGGAAACTTCGGCTTCCCCTGGAGAGAGCGAGATTCTCCGCGCTGTAGAAGTCACCATTGTTGTGCACG
ACGACATCATTCCGTGGCGTTATCCAGCTAAGCGCGAACTGCAATTTGGAGAATGGCAGCGCAATGACAT
TCTTGCAGGTATCTTCGAGCCAGCCACGATCGACATTGATCTGGCTATCTTGCTGACAAAAGCAAGAGAA
CATAGCGTTGCCTTGGTAGGTCCAGCGGCGGAGGAACTCTTTGATCCGGTTCCTGAACAGGATCTATTTG
AGGCGCTAAATGAAACCTTAACGCTATGGAACTCGCCGCCCGACTGGGCTGGCGATGAGCGAAATGTAGT
GCTTACGTTGTCCCGCATTTGGTACAGCGCAGTAACCGGCAAAATCGCGCCGAAGGATGTCGCTGCCGAC
TGGGCAATGGAGCGCCTGCCGGCCCAGTATCAGCCCGTCATACTTGAAGCTAGACAGGCTTATCTTGGAC
AAGAAGAAGATCGCTTGGCCTCGCGCGCAGATCAGTTGGAAGAATTTGTCCACTACGTGAAAGGCGAGAT
CACCAAGGTAGTCGGCAAATAACCCTCGAGCCACCCATGACCAAAATCCCTTAACGTGAGTTACGCGTCG
TTCCACTGAGCGTCAGACCCCGTAGAAAAGATCAAAGGATCTTCTTGAGATCCTTTTTTTCTGCGCGTAA
TCTGCTGCTTGCAAACAAAAAAACCACCGCTACCAGCGGTGGTTTGTTTGCCGGATCAAGAGCTACCAAC
TCTTTTTCCGAAGGTAACTGGCTTCAGCAGAGCGCAGATACCAAATACTGTTCTTCTAGTGTAGCCGTAG
TTAGGCCACCACTTCAAGAACTCTGTAGCACCGCCTACATACCTCGCTCTGCTAATCCTGTTACCAGTGG
CTGCTGCCAGTGGCGATAAGTCGTGTCTTACCGGGTTGGACTCAAGACGATAGTTACCGGATAAGGCGCA
GCGGTCGGGCTGAACGGGGGGTTCGTGCACACAGCCCAGCTTGGAGCGAACGACCTACACCGAACTGAGA
TACCTACAGCGTGAGCTATGAGAAAGCGCCACGCTTCCCGAAGGGAGAAAGGCGGACAGGTATCCGGTAA
GCGGCAGGGTCGGAACAGGAGAGCGCACGAGGGAGCTTCCAGGGGGAAACGCCTGGTATCTTTATAGTCC
TGTCGGGTTTCGCCACCTCTGACTTGAGCGTCGATTTTTGTGATGCTCGTCAGGGGGGCGGAGCCTATGG
AAAAACGCCAGCAACGCGGCCTTTTTACGGTTCCTGGCCTTTTGCTGGCCTTTTGCTCACATGTTCTTTC
CTGCGTTATCCCCTGATTCTGTGGATAACCGTATTACCGCCTTTGAGTGAGCTGATACCGCTCGCCGCAG
CCGAACGACCGAGCGCAGCGAGTCAGTGAGCGAGGAAGCGGAAGAGCGCCCAATACGCAAACCGCCTCTC
CCCGCGCGTTGGCCGATTCATTAATGCAGCTGGCACGACAGGTTTCCCGACTGGAAAGCGGGCAGTGAGC
GCAACGCAATTAATACGCGTACCGCTAGCCAGGAAGAGTTTGTAGAAACGCAAAAAGGCCATCCGTCAGG
ATGGCCTTCTGCTTAGTTTGATGCCTGGCAGTTTATGGCGGGCGTCCTGCCCGCCACCCTCCGGGCCGTT
GCTTCACAACGTTCAAATCCGCTCCCGGCGGATTTGTCCTACTCAGGAGAGCGTTCACCGACAAACAACA
GATAAAACGAAAGGCCCAGTCTTCCGACTGAGCCTTTCGTTTTATTTGATGCCTGGCAGTTCCCTACTCT
CGCGTTAACGCTAGCATGGATGTTTTCCCAGTCACGACGTT
